>Addgene plasmid #67735 | Pr1-deGFP-MGapt | depositor full sequence | sequence record 117445 | Pr1-deGFP-MGapt sequence 3261 bps
CGCGCCACATAGCAGAACTTTAAAAGTGCTCATCATTGGAAAACGTTCTTCGGGGCGAAAACTCTCAAGG
ATCTTACCGCTGTTGAGATCCAGTTCGATGTAACCCACTCGTGCACCCAACTGATCTTCAGCATCTTTTA
CTTTCACCAGCGTTTCTGGGTGAGCAAAAACAGGAAGGCAAAATGCCGCAAAAAAGGGAATAAGGGCGAC
ACGGAAATGTTGAATACTCATACTCTTCCTTTTTCAATATTATTGAAGCATTTATCAGGGTTATTGTCTC
ATGAGCGGATACATATTTGAATGTATTTAGAAAAATAAACAAATAGGGGTTCCGCGCACATTTCCCCGAA
AAGTGCCACCTGACGTCTAAGAAACCATTATTATCATGACATTAACCTATAAAAATAGGCGTATCACGAG
GCCCTTTCGTCTTCAAGAATTCTGGCGAATCCTCTGACCAGCCAGAAAACGACCTTTCTGTGGTGAAACC
GGATGCTGCAATTCAGAGCGCCAGCAAGTGGGGGACAGCAGAAGACCTGACCGCCGCAGAGTGGATGTTT
GACATGGTGAAGACTATCGCACCATCAGCCAGAAAACCGAATTTTGCTGGGTGGGCTAACGATATCCGCC
TGATGCGTGAACGTGACGGACGTAACCACCGCGACATGTGTGTGCTGTTCCGCTGGGCATGCTGAGCTAA
CACCGTGCGTGTAGACAATTTTACCTCTGGCGGTGATAATGGTTGCAGCTAGCAATAATTTTGTTTAACT
TTAAGAAGGAGATATACCATGGAGCTTTTCACTGGCGTTGTTCCCATCCTGGTCGAGCTGGACGGCGACG
TAAACGGCCACAAGTTCAGCGTGTCCGGCGAGGGCGAGGGCGATGCCACCTACGGCAAGCTGACCCTGAA
GTTCATCTGCACCACCGGCAAGCTGCCCGTGCCCTGGCCCACCCTCGTGACCACCCTGACCTACGGCGTG
CAGTGCTTCAGCCGCTACCCCGACCACATGAAGCAGCACGACTTCTTCAAGTCCGCCATGCCCGAAGGCT
ACGTCCAGGAGCGCACCATCTTCTTCAAGGACGACGGCAACTACAAGACCCGCGCCGAGGTGAAGTTCGA
GGGCGACACCCTGGTGAACCGCATCGAGCTGAAGGGCATCGACTTCAAGGAGGACGGCAACATCCTGGGG
CACAAGCTGGAGTACAACTACAACAGCCACAACGTCTATATCATGGCCGACAAGCAGAAGAACGGCATCA
AGGTGAACTTCAAGATCCGCCACAACATCGAGGACGGCAGCGTGCAGCTCGCCGACCACTACCAGCAGAA
CACCCCCATCGGCGACGGCCCCGTGCTGCTGCCCGACAACCACTACCTGAGCACCCAGTCCGCCCTGAGC
AAAGACCCCAACGAGAAGCGCGATCACATGGTCCTGCTGGAGTTCGTGACCGCCGCCGGGATCTAAACAA
TAACTGAATAGGGGATCCCGACTGGCGAGAGCCAGGTAACGAATGGATCCCCGAGCTCGAGCAAAGCCCG
CCGAAAGGCGGGCTTTTCTGTGTCGACCGATGCCCTTGAGAGCCTTCAACCCAGTCAGCTCCTTCCGGTG
GGCGCGGGGCATGACTATCGTCGCCGCACTTATGACTGTCTTCTTTATCATGCAACTCGTAGGACAGGTG
CCGGCAGCGCTCTTCCGCTTCCTCGCTCACTGACTCGCTGCGCTCGGTCGTTCGGCTGCGGCGAGCGGTA
TCAGCTCACTCAAAGGCGGTAATACGGTTATCCACAGAATCAGGGGATAACGCAGGAAAGAACATGTGAG
CAAAAGGCCAGCAAAAGGCCAGGAACCGTAAAAAGGCCGCGTTGCTGGCGTTTTTCCATAGGCTCCGCCC
CCCTGACGAGCATCACAAAAATCGACGCTCAAGTCAGAGGTGGCGAAACCCGACAGGACTATAAAGATAC
CAGGCGTTTCCCCCTGGAAGCTCCCTCGTGCGCTCTCCTGTTCCGACCCTGCCGCTTACCGGATACCTGT
CCGCCTTTCTCCCTTCGGGAAGCGTGGCGCTTTCTCATAGCTCACGCTGTAGGTATCTCAGTTCGGTGTA
GGTCGTTCGCTCCAAGCTGGGCTGTGTGCACGAACCCCCCGTTCAGCCCGACCGCTGCGCCTTATCCGGT
AACTATCGTCTTGAGTCCAACCCGGTAAGACACGACTTATCGCCACTGGCAGCAGCCACTGGTAACAGGA
TTAGCAGAGCGAGGTATGTAGGCGGTGCTACAGAGTTCTTGAAGTGGTGGCCTAACTACGGCTACACTAG
AAGAACAGTATTTGGTATCTGCGCTCTGCTGAAGCCAGTTACCTTCGGAAAAAGAGTTGGTAGCTCTTGA
TCCGGCAAACAAACCACCGCTGGTAGCGGTGGTTTTTTTGTTTGCAAGCAGCAGATTACGCGCAGAAAAA
AAGGATCTCAAGAAGATCCTTTGATCTTTTCTACGGGGTCTGACGCTCAGTGGAACGAAAACTCACGTTA
AGGGATTTTGGTCATGAGATTATCAAAAAGGATCTTCACCTAGATCCTTTTAAATTAAAAATGAAGTTTT
AAATCAATCTAAAGTATATATGAGTAAACTTGGTCTGACAGTTACCAATGCTTAATCAGTGAGGCACCTA
TCTCAGCGATCTGTCTATTTCGTTCATCCATAGTTGCCTGACTCCCCGTCGTGTAGATAACTACGATACG
GGAGGGCTTACCATCTGGCCCCAGTGCTGCAATGATACCGCGAGACCCACGCTCACCGGCTCCAGATTTA
TCAGCAATAAACCAGCCAGCCGGAAGGGCCGAGCGCAGAAGTGGTCCTGCAACTTTATCCGCCTCCATCC
AGTCTATTAATTGTTGCCGGGAAGCTAGAGTAAGTAGTTCGCCAGTTAATAGTTTGCGCAACGTTGTTGC
CATTGCTACAGGCATCGTGGTGTCACGCTCGTCGTTTGGTATGGCTTCATTCAGCTCCGGTTCCCAACGA
TCAAGGCGAGTTACATGATCCCCCATGTTGTGCAAAAAAGCGGTTAGCTCCTTCGGTCCTCCGATCGTTG
TCAGAAGTAAGTTGGCCGCAGTGTTATCACTCATGGTTATGGCAGCACTGCATAATTCTCTTACTGTCAT
GCCATCCGTAAGATGCTTTTCTGTGACTGGTGAGTACTCAACCAAGTCATTCTGAGAATAGTGTATGCGG
CGACCGAGTTGCTCTTGCCCGGCGTCAACACGGGATAATAC
Features (pLannotate 1.2.2; 7 found; start..end, strand, type, name):
    232..336     -  promoter       AmpR promoter: bla
    438..731     +  CDS            O (fragment): VRPO_LAMBD - Protein inferred from homology: Swiss-Prot protein existence level 3. Necessary for the bidirectional replication of DNA. It interacts with the ori (origin of replication) region of the genome during the initiation of replication. From Escherichia phage lambda (Bacteriophage lambda).
    760..782     +  RBS            RBS: efficient ribosome binding site from bacteriophage T7 gene 10 (Olins and Rangwala, 1989)
    792..1463    +  CDS            (3-F)Tyr-EGFP: (3-F)Tyr-EGFP is a basic (constitutively fluorescent) green fluorescent protein published in 2004, derived from Aequorea victoria.
   1562..1693    +  CDS            TcR (fragment): tetracycline efflux protein; tet; confers resistance to tetracycline
   1873..2461    -  rep_origin     ori: high-copy-number ColE1/pMB1/pBR322/pUC origin of replication
   2632..231     -  CDS            AmpR (across the origin): β-lactamase; bla; confers resistance to ampicillin, carbenicillin, and related antibiotics
