[The description below was written by a language model from this plasmid's Addgene catalogue record and pLannotate feature annotations shown in this document.]
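Description:
Pr1-deGFP-MGapt is a small (about 3.3 kb) bacterial expression and synthetic-biology plasmid built on the pBEST backbone. It is propagated in E. coli through a ColE1/pUC-type origin of replication and selected with ampicillin via a β-lactamase gene driven by its own bla promoter. The record lists KL740 as the propagation strain. The feature table also picks up short fragments annotated as lambda O protein and as a tetracycline efflux gene. These are partial matches, probably leftover backbone or lambda-derived regulatory sequence, and neither is likely to be a functional gene.

The 808 bp synthetic insert, assembled by Gibson cloning, is described as UTR1-deGFP-MGapt-T500 and sits downstream of the OR2-OR1-Pr1 promoter. By its name, this promoter is a variant of the lambda phage rightward promoter with its OR2 and OR1 operator sites. The annotated strong ribosome binding site from T7 gene 10 lies just upstream of the reporter and presumably corresponds to UTR1. The green fluorescent protein coding sequence (auto-annotated as an EGFP variant) corresponds to deGFP. Following the reporter is a malachite green (MG) RNA aptamer, which fluoresces when it binds the malachite green dye, and then the T500 element, whose terminal position suggests a transcription terminator. The aptamer and T500 are not called out separately in the feature table.

Because the aptamer is carried on the same transcript as deGFP, mRNA and protein levels can be followed in parallel through two distinct fluorescent signals. This fits the associated work on characterising gene circuit performance and resource usage in a cell-free expression "breadboard" system.
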