Addgene plasmid #67735: Pr1-deGFP-MGapt
Purpose: OR2-OR1-Pr1 promoter expressing deGFP-MG aptamer fusion
Depositing lab: Richard Murray. Depositing organization: California Institute of Technology. Publication: Gene circuit performance characterization and resource usage in a cell-free "breadboard". Siegal-Gaskins D, Tuza ZA, Kim J, Noireaux V, Murray RM. ACS Synth Biol. 2014 Jun 20;3(6):416-25. doi: 10.1021/sb400203p. Epub 2014 Apr 7. PubMed 24670245.
Backbone
  Vector backbone: pBEST
  Backbone manufacturer: Promega
  Backbone size w/o insert (bp): 2453
  Total vector size (bp): 3261
  Vector type: Bacterial Expression, Synthetic Biology
Growth in bacteria
  Bacterial resistance: Ampicillin, 100 μg/mL
  Growth temperature: 30°C
  Growth strain: KL740
  Copy number: Unknown
Gene/Insert
  Gene/Insert name: UTR1-deGFP-MGapt-T500
  Species: Synthetic
  Insert size (bp): 808
  Promoter: OR2-OR1-Pr1
  Cloning method: Gibson Cloning
  Sequencing primers: 5′ GGGTGGGCTAACGATATCCG; 3′ GGAGCTGACTGGGTTGAAGG
Terms and licenses: Academic/Nonprofit Terms; Industry Terms: Not Available to Industry
How to cite: Pr1-deGFP-MGapt was a gift from Richard Murray (Addgene plasmid # 67735 ; http://n2t.net/addgene:67735 ; RRID:Addgene_67735)
