>Addgene plasmid #67735 | Pr1-deGFP-MGapt | addgene partial sequence | sequence record 121119 | pBEST-F 5'-CATGGTGAAGACTATCGCAC-3'
TTGCTGGGTGGGCTAACGATATCCGCCTGATGCGTGAACGTGACGGACGTAACCACCGCGACATGTGTGT
GCTGTTCCGCTGGGCATGCTGAGCTAACACCGTGCGTGTAGACAATTTTACCTCTGGCGGTGATAATGGT
TGCAGCTAGCAATAATTTTGTTTAACTTTAAGAAGGAGATATACCATGGAGCTTTTCACTGGCGTTGTTC
CCATCCTGGTCGAGCTGGACGGCGACGTAAACGGCCACAAGTTCAGCGTGTCCGGCGAGGGCGAGGGCGA
TGCCACCTACGGCAAGCTGACCCTGAAGTTCATCTGCACCACCGGCAAGCTGCCCGTGCCCTGGCCCACC
CTCGTGACCACCCTGACCTACGGCGTGCAGTGCTTCAGCCGCTACCCCGACCACATGAAGCAGCACGACT
TCTTCAAGTCCGCCATGCCCGAAGGCTACGTCCAGGAGCGCACCATCTTCTTCAAGGACGACGGCAACTA
CAAGACCCGCGCCGAGGTGAAGTTCGAGGGCGACACCCTGGTGAACCGCATCGAGCTGAAGGGCATCGAC
TTCAAGGAGGACGGCAACATCCTGGGGCACAAGCTGGAGTACAACTACAACAGCCACAACGTCTATATCA
TGGCCGACAAGCAGAAGAACGGCATCAAGGTGAACTTCAAGATCCGCCACAACATCGAGGACGGCAGCGT
GCAGCTCGCCGACCACTACCAGCAGAACACCCCCATCGGCGACGGCCCCGTGCTGCTGCCCGACAACCAC
TACCTGAGCACCCAGTCCGCCCTGAGCAAAGACCCCAACGAGAAGCGCGATCACATGGTCCTGCTGGAG
