>Addgene plasmid #67735 | Pr1-deGFP-MGapt | addgene partial sequence | sequence record 121120 | Tet-internal-R 5'-aaggagctgactgggttgaag-3'
AGCCCGCCTTTCGGCGGGCTTTGCTCGAGCTCGGGGATCCATTCGTTACCTGGCTCTCGCCAGTCGGGAT
CCCCTATTCAGTTATTGTTTAGATCCCGGCGGCGGTCACGAACTCCAGCAGGACCATGTGATCGCGCTTC
TCGTTGGGGTCTTTGCTCAGGGCGGACTGGGTGCTCAGGTAGTGGTTGTCGGGCAGCAGCACGGGGCCGT
CGCCGATGGGGGTGTTCTGCTGGTAGTGGTCGGCGAGCTGCACGCTGCCGTCCTCGATGTTGTGGCGGAT
CTTGAAGTTCACCTTGATGCCGTTCTTCTGCTTGTCGGCCATGATATAGACGTTGTGGCTGTTGTAGTTG
TACTCCAGCTTGTGCCCCAGGATGTTGCCGTCCTCCTTGAAGTCGATGCCCTTCAGCTCGATGCGGTTCA
CCAGGGTGTCGCCCTCGAACTTCACCTCGGCGCGGGTCTTGTAGTTGCCGTCGTCCTTGAAGAAGATGGT
GCGCTCCTGGACGTAGCCTTCGGGCATGGCGGACTTGAAGAAGTCGTGCTGCTTCATGTGGTCGGGGTAG
CGGCTGAAGCACTGCACGCCGTAGGTCAGGGTGGTCACGAGGGTGGGCCAGGGCACGGGCAGCTTGCCGG
TGGTGCAGATGAACTTCAGGGTCAGCTTGCCGTAGGTGGCATCGCCCTCGCCCTCGCCGGACACGCTGAA
CTTGTGGCCGTTTACGTCGCCGTCCAGCTCGACCA
